>Addgene plasmid #199464 | pCMV-Gal4-degFusionRed-p65 | addgene full sequence | sequence record 391271 | Addgene NGS Result
GGGCGGAACTGGGCGGAGTTAGGGGCGGGATGGGCGGAGTTAGGGGCGGGACTATGGTTGCTGACTAATT
GAGATGCATGCTTTGCATACTTCTGCCTGCTGGGGAGCCTGGGGACTTTCCACACCTGGTTGCTGACTAA
TTGAGATGCATGCTTTGCATACTTCTGCCTGCTGGGGAGCCTGGGGACTTTCCACACCCTAACTGACACA
CATTCCACAGCTGGTTCTTTCCGCCTCAGGACTCTTCCTTTTTCAATATTATTGAAGCATTTATCAGGGT
TATTGTCTCATGAGCGGATACATATTTGAATGTATTTAGAAAAATAAACAAATAGGGGTTCCGCGCACAT
TTCCCCGAAAAGTGCCACCTG
[124 nt withheld, positions 372-495]
C
[91 nt withheld, positions 497-587]
A
[49 nt withheld, positions 589-637]
CCTTTGACGTTGGAGTCCACGTTCTTT
[37 nt withheld, positions 665-701]
ACCCTATCTCGGTCTATTCTTTTGATTTATAAGGGATTTTGCCGATTTCGGCCTATTGGTTAAAAAATGA
GCTGATTTAACAAAAATTTAACGCGAATTTTAACAAAATATTAACGCTTACAATTTACGCCTTAAGATAC
ATTGATGAGTTTGGACAAACCACAACTAGAATGCAGTGAAAAAAATGCTTTATTTGTGAAATTTGTGATG
CTATTGCTTTATTTGTAACCATTATAAGCTGCAATAAACAAGTTAACAACAACAATTGCATTCATTTTAT
GTTTCAGGTTCAGGGGGAGGTGTGGGAGGTTTTTTAAAGCAAGTAAAACCTCTACAAATGTGGTATGGCT
GATTATGATCTAGAGTGTACATTACTTGTCATCATCGTCTTTGTAGTCGGAGCTGATCTGACTCAGCAGG
GCTGAGAAGTCCATGTCCGCAATGGAGGAGAAGTCTTCATCTCCTGAAAGGAGGCCATTGGGGAGCCCCG
GGGCCCCCAGTGGAGCAGGAGCTGGGTCGGGGGGCCTCTGGGCCCCTGTCACTAGGCGAGTTATAGCCTC
AGGGTACTCCATCAGCATGGGCTCAGTTGTGTGGGGGGCCACAGGTATGCCCTGGTTCAGCAGCTGCTGA
AACTCGGAGTTGTCGACGGATGCCAGGTCTGTGAACACAGCTGGGTCTGTGCTGTTGCCAAGCAAGGCCC
CCAGGTCTTCATCATCAAACTGCAGCTGCAGCAGGGCCTCTGACAGCGTTCCTTCCCCAGCCTGGGTGGG
CTTGGGGGCAGGTGGGGCCACAGCCTGAGGAGGGCCTGGGGCTAGGACTGGGACAGGGGCTGGGGCCTGG
GCCAGAGCTGATACCATGGCTGGAGCAGGGGCAGGGGCTGGAGCCTGGGGCAGGACTTGGGGAGGGGCCG
GGGCCAAGGCCGAGGCCTGGCTGATCTGCCCAGAAGGAAACACCATGGTGGGAAACTCATCATAGTTGAT
GGTGCTCAGGGATGACGTAAAGGGATAGGGCTGGGGTGCTGGCTTGGGGACAGAAGCTGAGCTGCGGGAA
GGCACAGCAATGCGTCGAGGTGGAGGCCGGGGGTCGGTGGGTCCGCTGAAAGGACTCTTCTTCATGATGC
TCTTGAAGGTCTCATATGTCCTTTTACGTTTCTCCTCAATCCGGTGACGATCGTCTGTATCTGGCAGGTA
CTGGAATTCTTTCCCTCCATCGCCTGCCCCCCCTGTTGAGTATCTTGCCACTGCCACTTCGTGCTGTTCC
ACATATGTCTCATCGTCAGCTTCCTTGATCCGCTCCAGCCGATGATCGACATTATACACGCCAGGCATCT
TCAGGTTAGTGGCGGGCTTCTTGCTCCGGTAGGTAGTTCCCAGATTACAGATCAGGTGTCCCCCGCCCAC
GTTTTTCAGAGCCATCCAGCACCTTCCCCTCAGTTCTCCGTCTGCTGCGTACATAAGTTCAGTTGAGGGC
ACCCACCTCAGGGTTTTCTTCTGCATGACTGGGCCATTGGCAGGGAAGTTCACTCCTCTGACCTTCACGT
TATAGATCAGGCAGCCATCCTGGAGACTTGTGTCCTGTGTGGCGGTCAGGACGCCTCCATCCTCGTATGT
GGTCACTCGTTCCCAGGTGAAGCCCTCGGGGAAAGACTGTTTAAAGAAGTCGGGGATGCCAGGGGGGTGC
TTGATAAAAGTGCGGGACCCATACATGAAGCTGGTGGCCAGAATGTCAAATGCGAAGGGCAGTGGCCCGC
CTTCGACCACTTTGATCCTCATAGTCTGTGTCCCCTCGTAAGGCTTCCCTTCGCCCTCGCTTGTGCATTT
GAAGTGGTGGTTGTTGACGGTTCCCTCCATATACAGTTTCATAGGCATGTTCTCCTTAATCAGCTCGCTC
ATAGATCTGGTGGCGATGGATCTTTCCAGTCTTTCTAGCCTTGATTCCACTTCTGTCAGATGTGCCCTAG
TCAGCGGAGACCTTTTGGTTTTGGGAGAGTAGCGACACTCCCAGTTGTTCTTCAGACACTTGGCGCACTT
CGGTTTTTCTTTGGAGCACTTGAGCTTTTTAAGTCGGCAAATATCGCATGCTTGTTCGATAGAAGACAGT
AGCTTCATAGCGCTAGCGGATCTGACGGTTCACTAAACCAGCTCTGCTTATATAGACCTCCCACCGTACA
CGCCTACCGCCCATTTGCGTCAATGGGGCGGAGTTGTTACGACATTTTGGAAAGTCCCGTTGATTTTGGT
GCCAAAACAAACTCCCATTGACGTCAATGGGGTGGAGACTTGGAAATCCCCGTGAGTCAAACCGCTATCC
ACGCCCATTGATGTACTGCCAAAACCGCATCACCATGGTAATAGCGATGACTAATACGTAGATGTACTGC
CAAGTAGGAAAGTCCCATAAGGTCATGTACTGGGCATAATGCCAGGCGGGCCATTTACCGTCATTGACGT
CAATAGGGGGCGTACTTGGCATATGATACACTTGATGTACTGCCAAGTGGGCAGTTTACCGTAAATACTC
CACCCATTGACGTCAATGGAAAGTCCCTATTGGCGTTACTATGGGAACATACGTCATTATTGACGTCAAT
GGGCGGGGGTCGTTGGGCGGTCAGCCAGGCGGGCCATTTACCGTAAGTTATGTAACGCGGAACTCCATAT
ATGGGCTATGAACTAATGACCCCGTAATTGATTACTATTAATAACTAATGCATGGCGGTAATACGGTTAT
CCACAGAATCAGGGGATAACGCAGGAAAGAACATGTGAGCAAAAGGCCAGCAAAAGGCCAGGAACCGTAA
AAAGGCCGCGTTGCTGGCGTTTTTCCATAGGCTCCGCCCCCCTGACGAGCATCACAAAAATCGACGCTCA
AGTCAGAGGTGGCGAAACCCGACAGGACTATAAAGATACCAGGCGTTTCCCCCTGGAAGCTCCCTCGTGC
GCTCTCCTGTTCCGACCCTGCCGCTTACCGGATACCTGTCCGCCTTTCTCCCTTCGGGAAGCGTGGCGCT
TTCTCATAGCTCACGCTGTAGGTATCTCAGTTCGGTGTAGGTCGTTCGCTCCAAGCTGGGCTGTGTGCAC
GAACCCCCCGTTCAGCCCGACCGCTGCGCCTTATCCGGTAACTATCGTCTTGAGTCCAACCCGGTAAGAC
ACGACTTATCGCCACTGGCAGCAGCCACTGGTAACAGGATTAGCAGAGCGAGGTATGTAGGCGGTGCTAC
AGAGTTCTTGAAGTGGTGGCCTAACTACGGCTACACTAGAAGAACAGTATTTGGTATCTGCGCTCTGCTG
AAGCCAGTTACCTTCGGAAAAAGAGTTGGTAGCTCTTGATCCGGCAAACAAACCACCGCTGGTAGCGGTG
GTTTTTTTGTTTGCAAGCAGCAGATTACGCGCAGAAAAAAAGGATCTCAAGAAGATCCTTTGATCTTTTC
TACGGGGTCTGACGCTCAGTGGAACGAAAACTCACGTTAAGGGATTTTGGTCATGAGATTATCAAAAAGG
ATCTTCACCTAGATCCTTTTAAATTAAAAATGAAGTTTTAAATCAATCTAAAGTATATATGAGTAACCTG
AGGCTATGGCAGGGCCTGCCGCCCCGACGTTGGCTGCGAGCCCTGGGCCTTCACCCGAACTTGGGGGGTG
GGGTGGGGAAAAGGAAGAAACGCGGGCGTATTGGCCCCAATGGGGTCTCGGTGGGGTATCGACAGAGTGC
CAGCCCTGGGACCGAACCCCGCGTTTATGAACAAACGACCCAACACCGTGCGTTTTATTCTGTCTTTTTA
TTGCCGTCATAGCGCGGGTTCCTTCCGGTATTGTCTCCTTCCGTGTTTCAGTTAGCCTCCCCCTAGGGTG
GGCGAAGAACTCCAGCATGAGATCCCCGCGCTGGAGGATCATCCAGCCGGCGTCCCGGAAAACGATTCCG
AAGCCCAACCTTTCATAGAAGGCGGCGGTGGAATCGAAATCTCGTGATGGCAGGTTGGGCGTCGCTTGGT
CGGTCATTTCGAACCCCAGAGTCCCGCTCAGAAGAACTCGTCAAGAAGGCGATAGAAGGCGATGCGCTGC
GAATCGGGAGCGGCGATACCGTAAAGCACGAGGAAGCGGTCAGCCCATTCGCCGCCAAGCTCTTCAGCAA
TATCACGGGTAGCCAACGCTATGTCCTGATAGCGGTCCGCCACACCCAGCCGGCCACAGTCGATGAATCC
AGAAAAGCGGCCATTTTCCACCATGATATTCGGCAAGCAGGCATCGCCATGGGTCACGACGAGATCCTCG
CCGTCGGGCATGCTCGCCTTGAGCCTGGCGAACAGTTCGGCTGGCGCGAGCCCCTGATGCTCTTCGTCCA
GATCATCCTGATCGACAAGACCGGCTTCCATCCGAGTACGTGCTCGCTCGATGCGATGTTTCGCTTGGTG
GTCGAATGGGCAGGTAGCCGGATCAAGCGTATGCAGCCGCCGCATTGCATCAGCCATGATGGATACTTTC
TCGGCAGGAGCAAGGTGAGATGACAGGAGATCCTGCCCCGGCACTTCGCCCAATAGCAGCCAGTCCCTTC
CCGCTTCAGTGACAACGTCGAGCACAGCTGCGCAAGGAACGCCCGTCGTGGCCAGCCACGATAGCCGCGC
TGCCTCGTCTTGCAGTTCATTCAGGGCACCGGACAGGTCGGTCTTGACAAAAAGAACCGGGCGCCCCTGC
GCTGACAGCCGGAACACGGCGGCATCAGAGCAGCCGATTGTCTGTTGTGCCCAGTCATAGCCGAATAGCC
TCTCCACCCAAGCGGCCGGAGAACCTGCGTGCAATCCATCTTGTTCAATCATGCGAAACGATCCTCATCC
TGTCTCTTGATCGATCTTTGCAAAAGCCTAGGCCTCCAAAAAAGCCTCCTCACTACTTCTGGAATAGCTC
AGAGGCCGAGGCGGCCTCGGCCTCTGCATAAATAAAAAAAATTAGTCAGCCATGGGGCGGAGAAT
Features (pLannotate 1.2.2; 15 found; start..end, strand, type, name):
    241..345     -  promoter       AmpR promoter: bla
    372..800     +  rep_origin     f1 ori (sequence partly withheld): f1 bacteriophage origin of replication; arrow indicates direction of (+) strand synthesis
    834..955     -  polyA_signal   SV40 poly(A) signal: SV40 polyadenylation signal
    978..1061    -  CDS            large T antigen (fragment): large T antigen from SV40 (simian virus 40)
   1100..1471    -  CDS            RelA (p65) AD: transcriptional activation domain of human RelA, also known as p65 (O'Shea and Perkins, 2008)
   1901..2588    -  CDS            rsFusionRed1 (fragment): FusionRed fluorescent protein derivative that shows reversible photoswitching with visible light
   2615..2809    -  CDS            GAL4 DNA binding domain (fragment): DNA binding domain of the GAL4 transcriptional activator; Saccharomyces cerevisiae GAL4 (truncated)
   2841..3044    -  promoter       CMV promoter: human cytomegalovirus (CMV) immediate early promoter
   3045..3348    -  enhancer       CMV enhancer: human cytomegalovirus immediate early enhancer
   3523..4111    -  rep_origin     ori: high-copy-number ColE1/pMB1/pBR322/pUC origin of replication
   4333..4349    +  polyA_signal   bGH poly(A) signal (fragment): bovine growth hormone polyadenylation signal
   4440..4487    -  polyA_signal   HSV TK poly(A) signal: herpes simplex virus thymidine kinase polyadenylation signal (Cole and Stacy, 1985)
   4546..4698    -  CDS            ble (fragment): BLE_KLEPN - Experimental evidence at protein level: Swiss-Prot protein existence level 1. Binding protein with a strong affinity to the bleomycin family of antibiotics. Binds to CL990; an antimitotic-antibiotic compound. From Klebsiella pneumoniae.
   4719..5513    -  CDS            NeoR/KanR: aminoglycoside phosphotransferase from Tn5; aph(3')-II (or nptII); confers resistance to neomycin, kanamycin, and G418 (Geneticin®)
   5548..239     -  promoter       SV40 promoter (across the origin): SV40 enhancer and early promoter
