[The description below was written by a language model from this plasmid's Addgene catalogue record and pLannotate feature annotations shown in this document.]
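Description:
pCMV-Gal4-degFusionRed-p65 is a mammalian expression plasmid built on a pN1-type backbone that produces a synthetic, light-degradable transcription factor. It is maintained in bacteria at high copy through a ColE1/pUC-type origin and selected with kanamycin. The resistance gene is the Tn5 aminoglycoside phosphotransferase (NeoR/KanR), placed downstream of both a bacterial bla-type promoter and the SV40 enhancer/early promoter and followed by an HSV TK polyadenylation signal, an arrangement that in principle also allows G418 selection in mammalian cells. An f1 origin is also present. Short annotated fragments of a ble gene and a bGH poly(A) signal appear to be backbone remnants rather than functional parts.

The payload is a single fusion open reading frame driven by the human cytomegalovirus immediate-early enhancer and promoter and terminated by an SV40 polyadenylation signal. From the amino terminus, it comprises a truncated yeast GAL4 DNA-binding domain, the degFusionRed module (matched by the annotation software to a FusionRed-derived fluorescent protein), and the transcriptional activation domain of human RelA (p65). A short match to SV40 large T antigen lies just past the p65 domain and may be a nuclear localisation signal, although the record does not say so. A stretch between the fluorescent protein and the p65 domain is unannotated.

The Gal4 domain would direct the protein to its cognate upstream activating sequences in a separately supplied reporter, where p65 activates transcription. According to the associated publication title, degFusionRed forms its chromophore autocatalytically and is photodegradable by yellow-orange light, so illumination is expected to remove the factor and reduce reporter expression, giving optogenetic control of transcription in mammalian cells.
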