Addgene plasmid #199464: pCMV-Gal4-degFusionRed-p65
Purpose: Expression of the synthetic photodegradable transcription factor Gal4-degFusionRed-p65 in mammalian cells.
Depositing lab: Vladislav Verkhusha. Depositing organization: Albert Einstein College of Medicine. Publication: Photodegradable by Yellow-Orange Light degFusionRed Optogenetic Module with Autocatalytically Formed Chromophore. Chernov KG, Manoilov KY, Oliinyk OS, Shcherbakova DM, Verkhusha VV. Int J Mol Sci. 2023 Mar 30;24(7):6526. doi: 10.3390/ijms24076526. PubMed 37047499.
Backbone
  Vector backbone: pN1
  Vector type: Mammalian Expression
Growth in bacteria
  Bacterial resistance: Kanamycin, 50 μg/mL
  Growth temperature: 37°C
  Growth strain: NEB Stable
  Copy number: High Copy
Gene/Insert
  Gene/Insert name: Gal4-degFusionRed-p65
  Species: Synthetic
  Cloning method: Restriction Enzyme; 5′ cloning site unknown (unknown if destroyed)
Terms and licenses: Academic/Nonprofit Terms; Industry Terms: Not Available to Industry
How to cite: pCMV-Gal4-degFusionRed-p65 was a gift from Vladislav Verkhusha (Addgene plasmid # 199464 ; http://n2t.net/addgene:199464 ; RRID:Addgene_199464)
